>Addgene plasmid #213998 | pEM10689 | addgene full sequence | sequence record 424909 | Addgene NGS Result
CTCGAGGATCCCGGGTACCTGCAGCTAGCGTCGACGAAAGGCTACGGCCGTTAATTGGTCGCCTGAGAAG
TTACGGAGAGTAAAA
[114 nt withheld, positions 86-199]
TGATTTTTTCGCATATTTTTCTTGCAAAGTTGGGTTGAGCTGGCTAGATTAGCCAGCCAATCTTTTGTAT
GTCTGTACGTTTCCATTTGAGTATCCTGAAAACGGGCTTTTCAGCATGGTACGTACATATTAAATAGTAG
GAGTGCATAGTGGCCCGTATAGCAGGCATTAACATTCCTGATCAGAAACACGCCGTGATCGCGTTAACTT
CGATCTACGGTGTCGGCAAGACCCGTTCTAAAGCCATCCTGGCTGGAATTCATAAGGAGGAAAAACATAT
GGAAAAAAGCTTTGTGATTACCGATCCGCGCCTGCCGGATAACCCGATTATTTTTGCGAGCGATGGCTTT
CTGGAACTGACCGAATATAGCCGCGAAGAAATTCTGGGCCGCAACGGCCGCTTTCTGCAGGGCCCGGAAA
CCGATCAGGCGACCGTGCAGAAAATTCGCGATGCGATTCGCGATCAGCGCGAAATTACCGTGCAGCTGAT
TAACTATACCAAAAGCGGCAAAAAATTTTGGAACCTGCTGCATCTGCAGCCGATGCGCGATCAGAAAGGC
GAACTGCAGTATTTTATTGGCGTGCAGCTGGATGGCTAATGAGCGGCCGCTCTAGAGGCATCAAATAAAA
CGAAAGGCTCAGTCGAAAGACTGGGCCTTTCGTTTTATCTGTTGTTTGTCGGTGAACGCTCTCCTGAGTA
GGACAAATCCGCCGCCCTAGACCTAGGCGGAGATATTCCGCTTCCTCGCTCACTGACTCGCTCCGCTCGG
TCGTTCGGCTGCGGCGAGCGGTACCGGCTTACTGGCGGGGCGGAAATTTCCTGGAAGATGCCAGGAAGAA
ACTTAACAGGGAAGCGATAAGGCCACGGCAGAGCCGTTTTTCCATAGGCTCCGCCCCCCTGACAAGCATC
ACGAAATCTGACGCTCAAATCAGTGGTGGCGAAACCCGACAGGACTTAAAGATACCAGGCGTTTCCCCCT
GGTGGCTCCCTCGTGCGCTCTCCTGTTCCTGCCTTTCGGTTTACCGGTGTCACTCCGCTGTTATGGCCGC
GTTTATCTCATTCCACGCCTGACACTCGGTTCCGGGAAGGCAGTTCGCTCCAAGCTGGACTGTATGCACG
AACCCCCCGTTCAGTCCGACTGCTGCGCCTGTTCCGGTAACTATCGACTTGAGTCCAAGCCGGAAAGACA
CGACAAAGCGCCACTGGCAGCAGCCACTGGTAAGAGGGTGTACAAGAGATTACTGATGCAGAGTTCTTGA
AGTCAGAGCCAAACTACGGCTAAACTGGAAGGACGAATTTGGTGGCAGCGGTCTTGTACACCCTGTTACC
ACGGTTCAGAAGTTCCCCAACTTACTGAACCTTCGAAAAACCACCTCCCCAGGTGGTTTTTTCGTTTTCA
GAGCAAGAGATTACGACGCAACGGAAAGGATCTCAAGAGGTTCATCTTACTAGTGCTTGGATTCTCACCA
ATAAAAAACGCCCGGCGGCAACCGAGCGTTCTGAACAAATCCAGATGGAGTTCTGAGGTCATTACTGGAT
CTATCAACAGGAGTCCAAGCGAGCTCGTAAACTTGGTCTGACAGTTACCAATGCTTAATCAGTGAGGCAC
CTATCTCAGCGATCTGTCTATTTCGTTCATCCATAGTTGCCTGACTCCCCGTCGTGTAGATAACTACGAT
ACGGGAGGGCTTACCATCTGGCCCCAGTGCTGCAATGATACCGCGAGACCCACGCTCACCGGCTCCAGAT
TTATCAGCAATAAACCAGCCAGCCGGAAGGGCCGAGCGCAGAAGTGGTCCTGCAACTTTATCCGCCTCCA
TCCAGTCTATTAATTGTTGCCGGGAAGCTAGAGTAAGTAGTTCGCCAGTTAATAGTTTGCGCAACGTTGT
TGCCATTGCTACAGGCATCGTGGTGTCACGCTCGTCGTTTGGTATGGCTTCATTCAGCTCCGGTTCCCAA
CGATCAAGGCGAGTTACATGATCCCCCATGTTGTGCAAAAAAGCGGTTAGCTCCTTCGGTCCTCCGATCG
TTGTCAGAAGTAAGTTGGCCGCAGTGTTATCACTCATGGTTATGGCAGCACTGCATAATTCTCTTACTGT
CATGCCATCCGTAAGATGCTTTTCTGTGACTGGTGAGTACTCAACCAAGTCATTCTGAGAATAGTGTATG
CGGCGACCGAGTTGCTCTTGCCCGGCGTCAATACGGGATAATACCGCGCCACATAGCAGAACTTTAAAAG
TGCTCATCATTGGAAAACGTTCTTCGGGGCGAAAACTCTCAAGGATCTTACCGCTGTTGAGATCCAGTTC
GATGTAACCCACTCGTGCACCCAACTGATCTTCAGCATCTTTTACTTTCACCAGCGTTTCTGGGTGAGCA
AAAACAGGAAGGCAAAATGCCGCAAAAAAGGGAATAAGGGCGACACGGAAATGTTGAATACTCATACTCT
TCCTTTTTCAATATTATTGAAGCATTTATCAGGGTTATTGTCTCATGAGCGGATACATATTTGAATGTAT
TTAGAAAAATAAACAAATAGGGGTTCCGCGCACATTTCCCCGAAAAGTGCCACCTGACGTCTAAGAAACC
ATTATTATCATGACATTAACCTATAAAAATAGGCGTATCACGAGGCCCTTTCGTCTTCAC
Features (pLannotate 1.2.2; 10 found; start..end, strand, type, name):
     86..199     +  CDS            rpmJ (sequence withheld): RL36_ECOLI - Experimental evidence at protein level: Swiss-Prot protein existence level 1. From Escherichia coli (strain K12).
    269..380     +  ncRNA          Alpha RBS: Accession: RF00140 - Alpha operon ribosome binding site
    478..795     +  CDS            miniSOG: miniSOG is a basic (constitutively fluorescent) cyan fluorescent protein published in 2011, derived from Arabidopsis thaliana. It requires the cofactor flavin for fluorescence.
    821..907     +  terminator     rrnB T1 terminator: Escherichia coli rrnB; transcription terminator T1 from the E. coli rrnB gene
    935..991     -  rep_origin     RSF ori (fragment): Plasmids containing the RSF 1030 origin of replication can be propagated in E. coli cells that contain additional plasmids with compatible origins.
   1078..1422    -  rep_origin     p15A ori (fragment): Plasmids containing the medium-copy-number p15A origin of replication can be propagated in E. coli cells that contain a second plasmid with the ColE1 origin.
   1492..1593    +  ncRNA          RNAI: Accession: RF00106 - RNAI
   1660..1754    -  terminator     lambda t0 terminator: transcription terminator from phage lambda
   1784..2644    -  CDS            AmpR: β-lactamase; bla; confers resistance to ampicillin, carbenicillin, and related antibiotics
   2645..2749    -  promoter       AmpR promoter: bla
