[The description below was written by a language model from this plasmid's Addgene catalogue record and pLannotate feature annotations shown in this document.]
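Description:
pEM10689 is a small (about 2.8 kb) bacterial expression plasmid built on the pKH70-PrpsM backbone, carrying the flavin-binding fluorescent protein miniSOG under control of the PrpsM promoter. It is listed as low copy and is selected with ampicillin through a β-lactamase (AmpR) gene driven by its own bla promoter and followed by a phage lambda t0 terminator. The automated annotation does not detect a single complete origin. Instead it reports a p15A origin fragment, a short RSF-type origin fragment and an RNAI element, which together suggest a p15A-like replicon regulated by antisense RNA. This would fit the modest copy number and compatibility with ColE1-type plasmids, but the record does not name the origin explicitly.

The expression cassette begins with sequence derived from the native chromosomal context of rpsM. The annotation picks up the ribosomal protein gene rpmJ, which lies upstream of rpsM in Escherichia coli, and the alpha operon ribosome binding site element, so the promoter fragment appears to include flanking ribosomal operon sequence along with its leader. Promoters of ribosomal protein genes are generally used for strong, constitutive expression coupled to growth. Downstream lies the miniSOG coding sequence, a small synthetic reporter engineered from an Arabidopsis thaliana protein that needs a flavin cofactor to fluoresce, followed by the rrnB T1 transcription terminator. The insert was assembled by Gibson cloning. The plasmid belongs to a collection of standardized fluorescent tools for Gram-negative bacteria, where it provides inducer-free miniSOG expression for labelling cells or for comparing reporters.
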