Addgene plasmid #213998: pEM10689
Purpose: PrpsM driven expression of miniSOG
Depositing lab: Marc Erhardt. Depositing organization: Humboldt-Universitaet zu Berlin. Publication: Fluorescent tools for the standardized work in Gram-negative bacteria. Delgadillo-Guevara M, Halte M, Erhardt M, Popp PF. J Biol Eng. 2024 Apr 8;18(1):25. doi: 10.1186/s13036-024-00420-9. PubMed 38589953.
Backbone
  Vector backbone: pKH70-PrpsM
  Vector type: Bacterial Expression
Growth in bacteria
  Bacterial resistance: Ampicillin, 100 μg/mL
  Growth temperature: 37°C
  Growth strain: DH5alpha
  Copy number: Low Copy
Gene/Insert
  Gene/Insert name: miniSOG
  Species: Synthetic
  Promoter: PrpsM
  Cloning method: Gibson Cloning
Terms and licenses: Academic/Nonprofit Terms; Industry Terms: Not Available to Industry
How to cite: pEM10689 was a gift from Marc Erhardt (Addgene plasmid # 213998 ; http://n2t.net/addgene:213998 ; RRID:Addgene_213998)
